Addgene plasmid #155213: pET_4E1H.95
Purpose: Expresses 4E1H.95 de novo protein in E.coli
Depositing lab: Bruno Correia. Depositing organization: Swiss Federal Institute of Technology (EPFL). Publication: Bottom-up de novo design of functional proteins with complex structural features. Yang C, Sesterhenn F, Bonet J, van Aalen EA, Scheller L, Abriata LA, Cramer JT, Wen X, Rosset S, Georgeon S, Jardetzky T, Krey T, Fussenegger M, Merkx M, Correia BE. Nat Chem Biol. 2021 Apr;17(4):492-500. doi: 10.1038/s41589-020-00699-x. Epub 2021 Jan 4. PubMed 33398169.
Backbone
  Vector backbone: pET21b
  Total vector size (bp): 5811
  Vector type: Bacterial Expression
Growth in bacteria
  Bacterial resistance: Ampicillin, 100 μg/mL
  Growth temperature: 37°C
  Growth strain: DH5alpha
  Copy number: Unknown
Gene/Insert
  Gene/Insert name: 4E1H.95
  Species: Synthetic
  Insert size (bp): 228
  Tag / fusion protein: 6x His Tag (C terminal on insert)
Terms and licenses: Academic/Nonprofit Terms; Industry Terms: Not Available to Industry
How to cite: pET_4E1H.95 was a gift from Bruno Correia (Addgene plasmid # 155213 ; http://n2t.net/addgene:155213 ; RRID:Addgene_155213)
