[The description below was written by a language model from this plasmid's Addgene catalogue record and pLannotate feature annotations shown in this document.]
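Description:
pET_4E1H.95 is a bacterial expression plasmid built on the pET21b backbone for producing 4E1H.95, a synthetic, computationally designed (de novo) protein, in E. coli. The 228 bp insert is not itself annotated in the feature table, but it evidently occupies the gap between the T7 gene 10 ribosome binding site and a short histidine-tag coding segment. That segment is labelled as a fragment of a 9xHis tag, and its 18 bp length fits the C-terminal 6xHis tag listed in the catalogue. Transcription is driven by a T7 promoter immediately followed by a lac operator and ends at the T7 terminator. A plasmid-borne lacI gene with its own promoter supplies lac repressor, so expression stays off until it is induced with IPTG in a host that provides T7 RNA polymerase. The His tag allows purification by immobilised metal affinity chromatography.

The plasmid is maintained through a ColE1/pMB1-type origin accompanied by the pBR322 bom region and the rop gene, which lowers copy number, although the record lists copy number as unknown. Selection is by ampicillin through β-lactamase expressed from its native promoter. An f1 origin is also present, which permits single-stranded DNA production with helper phage. The short tetracycline-resistance fragments and the predicted E. coli open reading frame appear to be non-functional pBR322-derived remnants typical of pET backbones. The catalogue gives a total size of 5,811 bp, whereas the sequenced record underlying the feature table is 5,507 nt, and the record does not explain this discrepancy. The construct was deposited in connection with work on bottom-up design of functional de novo proteins, and it serves to produce recombinant 4E1H.95.
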