Features (pLannotate 1.2.2; 17 found; start..end, strand, type, name):
      1..429     +  rep_origin     f1 ori (sequence partly withheld): f1 bacteriophage origin of replication; arrow indicates direction of (+) strand synthesis
    482..586     +  promoter       AmpR promoter: bla
    587..1447    +  CDS            AmpR: β-lactamase; bla; confers resistance to ampicillin, carbenicillin, and related antibiotics
   1618..2206    +  rep_origin     ori: high-copy-number ColE1/pMB1/pBR322/pUC origin of replication
   2392..2531    -  misc_feature   bom: basis of mobility region from pBR322
   2633..2824    -  CDS            rop: Rop protein, which maintains plasmids at low copy number; rop
   2841..3221    +  CDS            YPB1_ECOLX: Protein predicted: Swiss-Prot protein existence level 4. From Escherichia coli.
   3293..3584    -  CDS            TcR (fragment): tetracycline efflux protein; tet; confers resistance to tetracycline
   3599..3620    -  protein_bind   CAP binding site: CAP binding activates transcription in the presence of cAMP. E. coli catabolite activator protein
   3633..4715    -  CDS            lacI: lac repressor; lacI; The lac repressor binds to the lac operator to inhibit transcription in E. coli. This inhibition can be relieved by adding lactose or isopropyl-β-D-thiogalactopyranoside (IPTG).
   4716..4793    -  promoter       lacI promoter: lacI
   4801..5080    -  CDS            TcR (fragment): tetracycline efflux protein; tet; confers resistance to tetracycline
   5102..5120    +  promoter       T7 promoter: promoter for bacteriophage T7 RNA polymerase
   5121..5145    +  protein_bind   lac operator: The lac repressor binds to the lac operator to inhibit transcription in E. coli. This inhibition can be relieved by adding lactose or isopropyl-β-D-thiogalactopyranoside (IPTG). lac repressor encoded by lacI
   5160..5182    +  RBS            RBS: efficient ribosome binding site from bacteriophage T7 gene 10 (Olins and Rangwala, 1989)
   5388..5405    +  CDS            9xHis (fragment): 9xHis affinity tag
   5424..5471    +  terminator     T7 terminator: transcription terminator for bacteriophage T7 RNA polymerase
>Addgene plasmid #155213 | pET_4E1H.95 | addgene full sequence | sequence record 310182 | Addgene NGS Result
[124 nt withheld, positions 1-124]
C
[91 nt withheld, positions 126-216]
A
[49 nt withheld, positions 218-266]
CCTTTGACGTTGGAGTCCACGTTCTTT
[37 nt withheld, positions 294-330]
ACCCTATCTCGGTCTATTCTTTTGATTTATAAGGGATTTTGCCGATTTCGGCCTATTGGTTAAAAAATGA
GCTGATTTAACAAAAATTTAACGCGAATTTTAACAAAATATTAACGCTTACAATTTAGGTGGCACTTTTC
GGGGAAATGTGCGCGGAACCCCTATTTGTTTATTTTTCTAAATACATTCAAATATGTATCCGCTCATGAG
ACAATAACCCTGATAAATGCTTCAATAATATTGAAAAAGGAAGAGTATGAGTATTCAACATTTCCGTGTC
GCCCTTATTCCCTTTTTTGCGGCATTTTGCCTTCCTGTTTTTGCTCACCCAGAAACGCTGGTGAAAGTAA
AAGATGCTGAAGATCAGTTGGGTGCACGAGTGGGTTACATCGAACTGGATCTCAACAGCGGTAAGATCCT
TGAGAGTTTTCGCCCCGAAGAACGTTTTCCAATGATGAGCACTTTTAAAGTTCTGCTATGTGGCGCGGTA
TTATCCCGTATTGACGCCGGGCAAGAGCAACTCGGTCGCCGCATACACTATTCTCAGAATGACTTGGTTG
AGTACTCACCAGTCACAGAAAAGCATCTTACGGATGGCATGACAGTAAGAGAATTATGCAGTGCTGCCAT
AACCATGAGTGATAACACTGCGGCCAACTTACTTCTGACAACGATCGGAGGACCGAAGGAGCTAACCGCT
TTTTTGCACAACATGGGGGATCATGTAACTCGCCTTGATCGTTGGGAACCGGAGCTGAATGAAGCCATAC
CAAACGACGAGCGTGACACCACGATGCCTGCAGCAATGGCAACAACGTTGCGCAAACTATTAACTGGCGA
ACTACTTACTCTAGCTTCCCGGCAACAATTAATAGACTGGATGGAGGCGGATAAAGTTGCAGGACCACTT
CTGCGCTCGGCCCTTCCGGCTGGCTGGTTTATTGCTGATAAATCTGGAGCCGGTGAGCGTGGGTCTCGCG
GTATCATTGCAGCACTGGGGCCAGATGGTAAGCCCTCCCGTATCGTAGTTATCTACACGACGGGGAGTCA
GGCAACTATGGATGAACGAAATAGACAGATCGCTGAGATAGGTGCCTCACTGATTAAGCATTGGTAACTG
TCAGACCAAGTTTACTCATATATACTTTAGATTGATTTAAAACTTCATTTTTAATTTAAAAGGATCTAGG
TGAAGATCCTTTTTGATAATCTCATGACCAAAATCCCTTAACGTGAGTTTTCGTTCCACTGAGCGTCAGA
CCCCGTAGAAAAGATCAAAGGATCTTCTTGAGATCCTTTTTTTCTGCGCGTAATCTGCTGCTTGCAAACA
AAAAAACCACCGCTACCAGCGGTGGTTTGTTTGCCGGATCAAGAGCTACCAACTCTTTTTCCGAAGGTAA
CTGGCTTCAGCAGAGCGCAGATACCAAATACTGTCCTTCTAGTGTAGCCGTAGTTAGGCCACCACTTCAA
GAACTCTGTAGCACCGCCTACATACCTCGCTCTGCTAATCCTGTTACCAGTGGCTGCTGCCAGTGGCGAT
AAGTCGTGTCTTACCGGGTTGGACTCAAGACGATAGTTACCGGATAAGGCGCAGCGGTCGGGCTGAACGG
GGGGTTCGTGCACACAGCCCAGCTTGGAGCGAACGACCTACACCGAACTGAGATACCTACAGCGTGAGCT
ATGAGAAAGCGCCACGCTTCCCGAAGGGAGAAAGGCGGACAGGTATCCGGTAAGCGGCAGGGTCGGAACA
GGAGAGCGCACGAGGGAGCTTCCAGGGGGAAACGCCTGGTATCTTTATAGTCCTGTCGGGTTTCGCCACC
TCTGACTTGAGCGTCGATTTTTGTGATGCTCGTCAGGGGGGCGGAGCCTATGGAAAAACGCCAGCAACGC
GGCCTTTTTACGGTTCCTGGCCTTTTGCTGGCCTTTTGCTCACATGTTCTTTCCTGCGTTATCCCCTGAT
TCTGTGGATAACCGTATTACCGCCTTTGAGTGAGCTGATACCGCTCGCCGCAGCCGAACGACCGAGCGCA
GCGAGTCAGTGAGCGAGGAAGCGGAAGAGCGCCTGATGCGGTATTTTCTCCTTACGCATCTGTGCGGTAT
TTCACACCGCAATGGTGCACTCTCAGTACAATCTGCTCTGATGCCGCATAGTTAAGCCAGTATACACTCC
GCTATCGCTACGTGACTGGGTCATGGCTGCGCCCCGACACCCGCCAACACCCGCTGACGCGCCCTGACGG
GCTTGTCTGCTCCCGGCATCCGCTTACAGACAAGCTGTGACCGTCTCCGGGAGCTGCATGTGTCAGAGGT
TTTCACCGTCATCACCGAAACGCGCGAGGCAGCTGCGGTAAAGCTCATCAGCGTGGTCGTGAAGCGATTC
ACAGATGTCTGCCTGTTCATCCGCGTCCAGCTCGTTGAGTTTCTCCAGAAGCGTTAATGTCTGGCTTCTG
ATAAAGCGGGCCATGTTAAGGGCGGTTTTTTCCTGTTTGGTCACTGATGCCTCCGTGTAAGGGGGATTTC
TGTTCATGGGGGTAATGATACCGATGAAACGAGAGAGGATGCTCACGATACGGGTTACTGATGATGAACA
TGCCCGGTTACTGGAACGTTGTGAGGGTAAACAACTGGCGGTATGGATGCGGCGGGACCAGAGAAAAATC
ACTCAGGGTCAATGCCAGCGCTTCGTTAATACAGATGTAGGTGTTCCACAGGGTAGCCAGCAGCATCCTG
CGATGCAGATCCGGAACATAATGGTGCAGGGCGCTGACTTCCGCGTTTCCAGACTTTACGAAACACGGAA
ACCGAAGACCATTCATGTTGTTGCTCAGGTCGCAGACGTTTTGCAGCAGCAGTCGCTTCACGTTCGCTCG
CGTATCGGTGATTCATTCTGCTAACCAGTAAGGCAACCCCGCCAGCCTAGCCGGGTCCTCAACGACAGGA
GCACGATCATGCGCACCCGTGGGGCCGCCATGCCGGCGATAATGGCCTGCTTCTCGCCGAAACGTTTGGT
GGCGGGACCAGTGACGAAGGCTTGAGCGAGGGCGTGCAAGATTCCGAATACCGCAAGCGACAGGCCGATC
ATCGTCGCGCTCCAGCGAAAGCGGTCCTCGCCGAAAATGACCCAGAGCGCTGCCGGCACCTGTCCTACGA
GTTGCATGATAAAGAAGACAGTCATAAGTGCGGCGACGATAGTCATGCCCCGCGCCCACCGGAAGGAGCT
GACTGGGTTGAAGGCTCTCAAGGGCATCGGTCGAGATCCCGGTGCCTAATGAGTGAGCTAACTTACATTA
ATTGCGTTGCGCTCACTGCCCGCTTTCCAGTCGGGAAACCTGTCGTGCCAGCTGCATTAATGAATCGGCC
AACGCGCGGGGAGAGGCGGTTTGCGTATTGGGCGCCAGGGTGGTTTTTCTTTTCACCAGTGAGACGGGCA
ACAGCTGATTGCCCTTCACCGCCTGGCCCTGAGAGAGTTGCAGCAAGCGGTCCACGCTGGTTTGCCCCAG
CAGGCGAAAATCCTGTTTGATGGTGGTTAACGGCGGGATATAACATGAGCTGTCTTCGGTATCGTCGTAT
CCCACTACCGAGATATCCGCACCAACGCGCAGCCCGGACTCGGTAATGGCGCGCATTGCGCCCAGCGCCA
TCTGATCGTTGGCAACCAGCATCGCAGTGGGAACGATGCCCTCATTCAGCATTTGCATGGTTTGTTGAAA
ACCGGACATGGCACTCCAGTCGCCTTCCCGTTCCGCTATCGGCTGAATTTGATTGCGAGTGAGATATTTA
TGCCAGCCAGCCAGACGCAGACGCGCCGAGACAGAACTTAATGGGCCCGCTAACAGCGCGATTTGCTGGT
GACCCAATGCGACCAGATGCTCCACGCCCAGTCGCGTACCGTCTTCATGGGAGAAAATAATACTGTTGAT
GGGTGTCTGGTCAGAGACATCAAGAAATAACGCCGGAACATTAGTGCAGGCAGCTTCCACAGCAATGGCA
TCCTGGTCATCCAGCGGATAGTTAATGATCAGCCCACTGACGCGTTGCGCGAGAAGATTGTGCACCGCCG
CTTTACAGGCTTCGACGCCGCTTCGTTCTACCATCGACACCACCACGCTGGCACCCAGTTGATCGGCGCG
AGATTTAATCGCCGCGACAATTTGCGACGGCGCGTGCAGGGCCAGACTGGAGGTGGCAACGCCAATCAGC
AACGACTGTTTGCCCGCCAGTTGTTGTGCCACGCGGTTGGGAATGTAATTCAGCTCCGCCATCGCCGCTT
CCACTTTTTCCCGCGTTTTCGCAGAAACGTGGCTGGCCTGGTTCACCACGCGGGAAACGGTCTGATAAGA
GACACCGGCATACTCTGCGACATCGTATAACGTTACTGGTTTCACATTCACCACCCTGAATTGACTCTCT
TCCGGGCGCTATCATGCCATACCGCGAAAGGTTTTGCGCCATTCGATGGTGTCCGGGATCTCGACGCTCT
CCCTTATGCGACTCCTGCATTAGGAAGCAGCCCAGTAGTAGGTTGAGGCCGTTGAGCACCGCCGCCGCAA
GGAATGGTGCATGCAAGGAGATGGCGCCCAACAGTCCCCCGGCCACGGGGCCTGCCACCATACCCACGCC
GAAACAAGCGCTCATGAGCCCGAAGTGGCGAGCCCGATCTTCCCCATCGGTGATGTCGGCGATATAGGCG
CCAGCAACCGCACCTGTGGCGCCGGTGATGCCGGCCACGATGCGTCCGGCGTAGAGGATCGAGATCTCGA
TCCCGCGAAATTAATACGACTCACTATAGGGGAATTGTGAGCGGATAACAATTCCCCTCTAGAAATAATT
TTGTTTAACTTTAAGAAGGAGATATACATATG
[174 nt withheld, positions 5193-5366]
AAGGTTGGCTCGTGGGGCTCGCACCACCACCACCACCACTAATAGGCTGAGCAATAACTAGCATAACCCC
TTGGGGCCTCTAAACGGGTCTTGAGGGGTTTTTTGCTGAAAGGAGGAACTATATCCGGATTGGCGAATGG
G
